Addgene plasmid #53244: pMyc2ElbLuc,
Purpose: reporter plasmid containing 2 myc cDNA binding sites
Depositing lab: Roger Davis. Depositing organization: University of Massachusetts, Worcester. Publication: Transactivation of gene expression by Myc is inhibited by mutation at the phosphorylation sites Thr-58 and Ser-62. Gupta S, Seth A, Davis RJ. Proc Natl Acad Sci U S A. 1993 Apr 15;90(8):3216-20. PubMed 8386367.
Backbone
  Vector backbone: pG5ElbLuc
  Modifications to backbone: The plasmid pG5ElbLuc was prepared from pG5E1bCAT (23) by replacing the chloramphenicol acetyltransferase gene (EcoRI and Sty I fragment) with the firefly luciferase gene (from pGEM-Luc) as a 1745-bp HindIII-StuI blunt-end fragment. The GAL4 binding sites were removed from pG5ElbLuc as a Pst I and Kpn I fragment and replaced with a double-stranded 20-mer oligonucleotide that contains the Elb promoter TATA element (5'-GAGGGTATATAATGTGGTAC- 3' and 5'-CACATTATATACCCTCTGCA-3') to create the plasmid pMycOElbLuc.
Growth in bacteria
  Bacterial resistance: Ampicillin, 100 μg/mL
  Growth temperature: 37°C
  Growth strain: Top10
  Copy number: High Copy
Gene/Insert
  Gene/Insert name: pMyc2ElbLuc
  Species: H. sapiens (human)
  Mutation: To prepare plasmids with one, two, three, and four Myc binding sites (underlined), a 26-mer double-stranded oligonucleotide (5'-AGCTTAACTGACCACGTGGTCAACTA- 3' and 5'-AGCTTAGTTGACCACGTGGTCAGTTA- 3') was employed in a ligation reaction to obtain the plasmids pMyc2ElbLuc,
  Entrez Gene: MYC (a.k.a. MRTL, MYCC, bHLHe39, c-Myc)
Terms and licenses: Academic/Nonprofit Terms; Industry Terms: Not Available to Industry
How to cite: pMyc2ElbLuc, was a gift from Roger Davis (Addgene plasmid # 53244 ; http://n2t.net/addgene:53244 ; RRID:Addgene_53244)
