[The description below was written by a language model from this plasmid's Addgene catalogue record.]
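Description:
pMyc2ElbLuc is a firefly luciferase reporter plasmid designed to measure transcriptional activation by the human c-Myc protein. It is propagated in E. coli as a high-copy plasmid under ampicillin selection. The record does not name the origin of replication, and no feature table is provided, so the exact layout of the backbone cannot be confirmed beyond the catalogue description.

The construct descends from pG5ElbLuc, which was itself made from a GAL4-responsive chloramphenicol acetyltransferase reporter by swapping the CAT gene for the firefly luciferase coding sequence. The five GAL4 binding sites were then excised and replaced with a short synthetic oligonucleotide carrying only the TATA element of the adenovirus E1b promoter. This gave a minimal-promoter parent with no Myc sites (pMyc0ElbLuc) and very low basal activity. A synthetic double-stranded oligonucleotide containing a Myc recognition site was then ligated upstream to generate a series with one to four sites, and pMyc2ElbLuc is the member carrying two copies. Although the catalogue lists MYC as the associated gene, the plasmid carries Myc DNA-binding sites rather than a Myc coding sequence.

Because the E1b TATA box alone supports little transcription, luciferase output depends on recruitment of an activator to the upstream sites. The plasmid is typically co-transfected into mammalian cells with Myc expression constructs to compare the transactivation capacity of wild-type and mutant proteins. In the associated work, these were phosphorylation-site mutants at Thr-58 and Ser-62. The site-free parent and the other members of the series can serve as controls for site dependence and copy number.
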