>Addgene plasmid #53244 | pMyc2ElbLuc, | depositor partial sequence | sequence record 91246 | 2 myc binding domain
ATGTTTTTGGCGTCTTCCATTTGGATCCGGGCCCTCTAGATGCGGCCGCATGCATAAGCTAATTCGAGCT
CGGTACCACATTATATACCCTCTGCAGGCATGCAAGCTTAGTTGACCACGTGGTCAGTTAAGCTTAGTTG
ACCACGTGGTCAGTTAAGCTTCAGCTGCTCGAGTTCTATAGTGTCACCTAAATCGTATGTGTATGATACA
TAAGGTTATGTATTAATTGTAGCCGCGTTCTAACGACAATATGTCCATATGGTGCACTCTCAGTACAATC
TGCTCTGATGCCGCATAGTTAAGCCAGCCCCGACACCCGCCAACACCCGCTGACGCGCCCTGACGGGCTT
GTCTGCTCCCGGCATCCGCTTACAGACAAGCTGTGACCGTCTCCGGGAGCTGCATGTGTCAGAGGTTTTC
ACCGTCATCACCGAAACGCGCGAGACGAAAGGGCCTCGTGATACGCCTATTTTTATAGGTTAATGTCATG
ATAATAATGGTTTCTTAGACGTCAGGTGGCACTTTTCGGGGAAATGTGCGCGGAACCCCTATTTGTTTAT
TTTTCTAAATACATTCAAATATGTATCCGCTCATGAGACAATAACCCTGATAAATGCTTCAATAATATTG
AAAAAGGAAGAGTATGAGTATTCAACATTTCCGTGTCGCCCTTATTCCCTTTTTTGCGGCATTTTGCCTT
CCTGTTTTTGCTCACCCAGAAACGCTGGTGAAAGTAAAAGATGCTGAAGATCAGTTGGGTGCACGAGTGG
GTTACATCGAACTGGATCTCAACAGCGGTAAGATCCTTGAGAGTTTTCGCCCCGAAGAACGTTTTCCAAT
GATGAGCACTTTTAAAGTTCTGCTATGTGGCGCGGTATTATCCCGTATTGACGCCGGGCAAGAGCAACTC
GGTCGCCGCATACACTATTCTCAGAATGACTTGGTTGAGTACTCACCAGTCACAGAAAAGCATCTTACGG
A
