>Addgene plasmid #53244 | pMyc2ElbLuc, | addgene partial sequence | sequence record 92632 | Luc-F 5'-CAGTCAAGTAACAACCGCGA-3'
AGTACCGAAAGGTCTTACCGGAAAACTCGACGCAAGAAAAATCAGAGAGATCCTCATAAAGGCCAAGAAG
GGCGGAAAGTCCAAATTGTAAAATGTAACTGTATTCAGCGATGACGAAATTCTTAGCTATTGTAATCCTC
CGAGGCAAGGACTTTCCTTCAGAATTGCTAAGTTTTTTGAGTCATGCTGTGTTTAGTAATAGAACTCTTG
CTTGCTTTGCTATTTACACCACAAAGGAAAAAGCTGCACTGCTATACAAGAAAATTATGGAAAAATATTC
TGTAACCTTTATAAGTAGGCATAACAGTTATAATCATAACATACTGTTTTTTCTTACTCCACACAGGCAT
AGAGTGTCTGCTATTAATAACTATGCTCAAAAATTGTGTACCTTTAGCTTTTTAATTTGTAAAGGGGTTA
ATAAGGAATATTTGATGTATAGTGCCTTGACTAGAGATCATAATCAGCCATACCACATTTGTAGAGGTTT
TACTTGCTTTAAAAAACCTCCCACACCTCCCCCTGAACCTGAAACATAAAATGAATGCAATTGTTGTTGT
TAACTTGTTTATTGCAGCTTATAATGGTTACAAATAAAGCAATAGCATCACAAATTTCACAAATAAAGCA
TTTTTTTCACTGCATTCTAGTTGTGGTTTGTCCAAACTCATCAATGTATCTTATCATGTCTGGATCTGCC
GGTCTCCCTATAGTGAGTCGTATTAATTTCGATAAGCCAGGTTAACCTGCATTAATGAATCGGCCAACGC
GCGGGGAGAGGCGGTTTGCGTATTGGGCGCTCTTCCGCTTCCTCGCTCACTGACTCGCTGCGCTCGGTCG
TTCGGCTGCGGCGAGCGGTATCAGCTCACTCAAAGGCGGTAATACGGTT
