>Addgene plasmid #53244 | pMyc2ElbLuc, | addgene partial sequence | sequence record 92634 | LucNRev 5'-CCTTATGCAGTTGCTCTCC-3'
CCGGGCCTTTCTTTATGTTTTTGGCGTCTTCCATTTGGATCCGGGCCCTCTAGATGCGGCCGCATGCATA
AGCTAATTCGAGCTCGGTACCACATTATATACCCTCTGCAGGCATGCAAGCTTAGTTGACCACGTGGTCA
GTTAAGCTTAGTTGACCACGTGGTCAGTTAAGCTTCAGCTGCTCGAGTTCTATAGTGTCACCTAAATCGT
ATGTGTATGATACATAAGGTTATGTATTAATTGTAGCCGCGTTCTAACGACAATATGTCCATATGGTGCA
CTCTCAGTACAATCTGCTCTGATGCCGCATAGTTAAGCCAGCCCCGACACCCGCCAACACCCGCTGACGC
GCCCTGACGGGCTTGTCTGCTCCCGGCATCCGCTTACAGACAAGCTGTGACCGTCTCCGGGAGCTGCATG
TGTCAGAGGTTTTCACCGTCATCACCGAAACGCGCGAGACGAAAGGGCCTCGTGATACGCCTATTTTTAT
AGGTTAATGTCATGATAATAATGGTTTCTTAGACGTCAGGTGGCACTTTTCGGGGAAATGTGCGCGGAAC
CCCTATTTGTTTATTTTTCTAAATACATTCAAATATGTATCCGCTCATGAGACAATAACCCTGATAAATG
CTTCAATAATATTGAAAAAGGAAGAGTATGAGTATTCAACATTTCCGTGTCGCCCTTATTCCCTTTTTTG
CGGCATTTTGCCTTCCTGTTTTTGCTCACCCAGAAACGCTGGTGAAAGTAAAAGATGCTGAAGATCAGTT
GGGTGCACGAGTGGGTTACATCGAACTGGATCTCAACAGCGGTAAGATCCTTGAGAGTTTTCGCCCCGAA
GAACGTTTTCCAATGATGAGCACTTTTAAAGTTCTGCTATGTGGCGCGGTATTATCCCGTATTGACGCCG
GGCAAGAGCAACTCGGTCGCCGCATACACTATTCTCAGAATGACTTGGTTGAGTACTCACCAGTC
